Addgene plasmid #80535: Rab14 cds in pGem-T Easy
Purpose: Can be used for in situ hybridisation or other purposes
Depositing lab: Rob Parton. Depositing organization: University of Queensland, Institute for Molecular Bioscience. Publication: A plasmid library of full-length zebrafish rab proteins for in vivo cell biology. Hall TE, Martel N, Lo HP, Xiong Z, Parton RG. Cell Logist. 2017 Mar 1;7(1):e1301151. doi: 10.1080/21592799.2017.1301151. eCollection 2017. PubMed 28396820.
Backbone
  Vector backbone: pGemT easy
  Backbone manufacturer: Promega
Growth in bacteria
  Bacterial resistance: Ampicillin, 100 μg/mL
  Growth temperature: 37°C
  Growth strain: DH5alpha
  Copy number: High Copy
Gene/Insert
  Gene/Insert name: rab14
  Species: D. rerio (zebrafish)
  Entrez Gene: rab14 (a.k.a. cb731, fc26g11, fj47f07, fj68a01, wu:fc26g11, wu:fj47f07, wu:fj68a01)
Terms and licenses: Academic/Nonprofit Terms; Industry Terms: Not Available to Industry
How to cite: Rab14 cds in pGem-T Easy was a gift from Rob Parton (Addgene plasmid # 80535 ; http://n2t.net/addgene:80535 ; RRID:Addgene_80535)
