[The description below was written by a language model from this plasmid's Addgene catalogue record and pLannotate feature annotations shown in this document.]
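Description:
Rab14 cds in pGem-T Easy is a bacterial cloning plasmid of 3,682 nt that carries the coding sequence of zebrafish (Danio rerio) rab14 in the commercial pGEM-T Easy backbone, a vector designed for direct cloning of PCR products. It belongs to a library of full-length zebrafish rab clones built for in vivo cell biology. The plasmid is propagated in E. coli from a high-copy ColE1/pUC-type origin and selected with ampicillin through the bla (AmpR) gene and its own promoter. An f1 origin is also present, which allows single-stranded DNA production with helper phage. The backbone retains the lac promoter, operator and CAP site together with lacZα sequence. In this vector these elements flank the cloning site for blue/white screening, and lacZα is annotated here only as a fragment, consistent with disruption by the insert.

The insert spans the numbering origin of the sequence record and lies on the minus strand. The annotation software matched it to human RAB14, reflecting conservation of this small GTPase, which functions in membrane trafficking between the Golgi and endosomes; the catalogue record identifies it as the zebrafish gene. Opposing SP6 and T7 bacteriophage promoters flank the insert, so either strand can be transcribed in vitro. As annotated, T7 reads in the same direction as the coding sequence (sense) and SP6 reads against it (antisense). This suits the stated use of making riboprobes for in situ hybridisation. There is no eukaryotic promoter, so the clone is not itself an expression construct for animal cells. A short hit to a hornet peptide near the SP6 promoter is most likely a spurious match.
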