Features (pLannotate 1.2.2; 14 found; start..end, strand, type, name):
    436..454     -  promoter       T7 promoter: promoter for bacteriophage T7 RNA polymerase
    457..614     +  CDS            lacZα (fragment): LacZα fragment of β-galactosidase; lacZ fragment
    618..1046    +  rep_origin     f1 ori (sequence partly withheld): f1 bacteriophage origin of replication; arrow indicates direction of (+) strand synthesis
   1074..1124    -  misc_feature   bom (fragment): basis of mobility region from pBR322
   1151..1255    +  promoter       AmpR promoter: bla
   1256..2116    +  CDS            AmpR: β-lactamase; bla; confers resistance to ampicillin, carbenicillin, and related antibiotics
   2287..2875    +  rep_origin     ori: high-copy-number ColE1/pMB1/pBR322/pUC origin of replication
   3058..3150    +  CDS            lacI (fragment): lac repressor; lacI; The lac repressor binds to the lac operator to inhibit transcription in E. coli. This inhibition can be relieved by adding lactose or isopropyl-β-D-thiogalactopyranoside (IPTG).
   3163..3184    +  protein_bind   CAP binding site: CAP binding activates transcription in the presence of cAMP. E. coli catabolite activator protein
   3199..3229    +  promoter       lac promoter: promoter for the E. coli lac operon
   3237..3253    +  protein_bind   lac operator: The lac repressor binds to the lac operator to inhibit transcription in E. coli. This inhibition can be relieved by adding lactose or isopropyl-β-D-thiogalactopyranoside (IPTG). lac repressor encoded by lacI
   3295..3313    +  promoter       SP6 promoter: promoter for bacteriophage SP6 RNA polymerase
   3325..3387    +  CDS            VESPI_VESMG (fragment): Experimental evidence at protein level: Swiss-Prot protein existence level 1. Shows contractile activity on isolated ileum smooth muscle. From Vespa magnifica (Hornet).
   3412..374     -  CDS            RAB14 (across the origin): RAB14_HUMAN - Experimental evidence at protein level: Swiss-Prot protein existence level 1. Involved in membrane trafficking between the Golgi complex and endosomes during early embryonic development. Regulates the Golgi to endosome transport of FGFR-containing vesicles during early development, a key process for developing basement membrane and epiblast and primitive endoderm lineages during early postimplantation development. May act by modulating the kinesin KIF16B-cargo association to endosomes (By similarity). Regulates, together with its guanine nucleotide exchange factor DENND6A, the sp
>Addgene plasmid #80535 | Rab14 cds in pGem-T Easy | addgene full sequence | sequence record 176721 | Addgene NGS Result
TTGTTACCGATTAGAATGATGACAGTATTGGGGTTGGTGAGATTCCTGGCATCAGTCAGCCAGCTGCTAA
GGTGATTGTACGTGCTTCGCCTGGTGATGTCATACACCATGAGGGCCCCAGCGGCTCCTCTGTAGTAGCT
TCGTGTGACAGCACGAAACCTCTCCTGACCTGCCGTGTCCCAAATCTGAAGCTTCACCTTCTGCCCACTC
ACTTCAATTATCCGTGTGCCAAACTCAACACCGATTGTATGAGGACAGTCAGCCATAAATTTCTTTTCTG
TGAACTGGTGGAGTAAACAGGACTTGCCAACCCCCATGTCACCAATAATGATATATTTGAAAATATAGGA
ATAGTTATATGGTGCGGTCGTCATTTAATCGAATTCCCGCGGCCGCCATGGCGGCCGGGAGCATGCGACG
TCGGGCCCAATTCGCCCTATAGTGAGTCGTATTACAATTCACTGGCCGTCGTTTTACAACGTCGTGACTG
GGAAAACCCTGGCGTTACCCAACTTAATCGCCTTGCAGCACATCCCCCTTTCGCCAGCTGGCGTAATAGC
GAAGAGGCCCGCACCGATCGCCCTTCCCAACAGTTGCGCAGCCTGAATGGCGAATGG
[124 nt withheld, positions 618-741]
C
[91 nt withheld, positions 743-833]
A
[49 nt withheld, positions 835-883]
CCTTTGACGTTGGAGTCCACGTTCTTT
[37 nt withheld, positions 911-947]
ACCCTATCTCGGTCTATTCTTTTGATTTATAAGGGATTTTGCCGATTTCGGCCTATTGGTTAAAAAATGA
GCTGATTTAACAAAAATTTAACGCGAATTTTAACAAAATATTAACGCTTACAATTTCCTGATGCGGTATT
TTCTCCTTACGCATCTGTGCGGTATTTCACACCGCATCAGGTGGCACTTTTCGGGGAAATGTGCGCGGAA
CCCCTATTTGTTTATTTTTCTAAATACATTCAAATATGTATCCGCTCATGAGACAATAACCCTGATAAAT
GCTTCAATAATATTGAAAAAGGAAGAGTATGAGTATTCAACATTTCCGTGTCGCCCTTATTCCCTTTTTT
GCGGCATTTTGCCTTCCTGTTTTTGCTCACCCAGAAACGCTGGTGAAAGTAAAAGATGCTGAAGATCAGT
TGGGTGCACGAGTGGGTTACATCGAACTGGATCTCAACAGCGGTAAGATCCTTGAGAGTTTTCGCCCCGA
AGAACGTTTTCCAATGATGAGCACTTTTAAAGTTCTGCTATGTGGCGCGGTATTATCCCGTATTGACGCC
GGGCAAGAGCAACTCGGTCGCCGCATACACTATTCTCAGAATGACTTGGTTGAGTACTCACCAGTCACAG
AAAAGCATCTTACGGATGGCATGACAGTAAGAGAATTATGCAGTGCTGCCATAACCATGAGTGATAACAC
TGCGGCCAACTTACTTCTGACAACGATCGGAGGACCGAAGGAGCTAACCGCTTTTTTGCACAACATGGGG
GATCATGTAACTCGCCTTGATCGTTGGGAACCGGAGCTGAATGAAGCCATACCAAACGACGAGCGTGACA
CCACGATGCCTGTAGCAATGGCAACAACGTTGCGCAAACTATTAACTGGCGAACTACTTACTCTAGCTTC
CCGGCAACAATTAATAGACTGGATGGAGGCGGATAAAGTTGCAGGACCACTTCTGCGCTCGGCCCTTCCG
GCTGGCTGGTTTATTGCTGATAAATCTGGAGCCGGTGAGCGTGGGTCTCGCGGTATCATTGCAGCACTGG
GGCCAGATGGTAAGCCCTCCCGTATCGTAGTTATCTACACGACGGGGAGTCAGGCAACTATGGATGAACG
AAATAGACAGATCGCTGAGATAGGTGCCTCACTGATTAAGCATTGGTAACTGTCAGACCAAGTTTACTCA
TATATACTTTAGATTGATTTAAAACTTCATTTTTAATTTAAAAGGATCTAGGTGAAGATCCTTTTTGATA
ATCTCATGACCAAAATCCCTTAACGTGAGTTTTCGTTCCACTGAGCGTCAGACCCCGTAGAAAAGATCAA
AGGATCTTCTTGAGATCCTTTTTTTCTGCGCGTAATCTGCTGCTTGCAAACAAAAAAACCACCGCTACCA
GCGGTGGTTTGTTTGCCGGATCAAGAGCTACCAACTCTTTTTCCGAAGGTAACTGGCTTCAGCAGAGCGC
AGATACCAAATACTGTTCTTCTAGTGTAGCCGTAGTTAGGCCACCACTTCAAGAACTCTGTAGCACCGCC
TACATACCTCGCTCTGCTAATCCTGTTACCAGTGGCTGCTGCCAGTGGCGATAAGTCGTGTCTTACCGGG
TTGGACTCAAGACGATAGTTACCGGATAAGGCGCAGCGGTCGGGCTGAACGGGGGGTTCGTGCACACAGC
CCAGCTTGGAGCGAACGACCTACACCGAACTGAGATACCTACAGCGTGAGCTATGAGAAAGCGCCACGCT
TCCCGAAGGGAGAAAGGCGGACAGGTATCCGGTAAGCGGCAGGGTCGGAACAGGAGAGCGCACGAGGGAG
CTTCCAGGGGGAAACGCCTGGTATCTTTATAGTCCTGTCGGGTTTCGCCACCTCTGACTTGAGCGTCGAT
TTTTGTGATGCTCGTCAGGGGGGCGGAGCCTATGGAAAAACGCCAGCAACGCGGCCTTTTTACGGTTCCT
GGCCTTTTGCTGGCCTTTTGCTCACATGTTCTTTCCTGCGTTATCCCCTGATTCTGTGGATAACCGTATT
ACCGCCTTTGAGTGAGCTGATACCGCTCGCCGCAGCCGAACGACCGAGCGCAGCGAGTCAGTGAGCGAGG
AAGCGGAAGAGCGCCCAATACGCAAACCGCCTCTCCCCGCGCGTTGGCCGATTCATTAATGCAGCTGGCA
CGACAGGTTTCCCGACTGGAAAGCGGGCAGTGAGCGCAACGCAATTAATGTGAGTTAGCTCACTCATTAG
GCACCCCAGGCTTTACACTTTATGCTTCCGGCTCGTATGTTGTGTGGAATTGTGAGCGGATAACAATTTC
ACACAGGAAACAGCTATGACCATGATTACGCCAAGCTATTTAGGTGACACTATAGAATACTCAAGCTATG
CATCCAACGCGTTGGGAGCTCTCCCATATGGTCGACCTGCAGGCGGCCGCGAATTCACTAGTGATTAAGT
CTCCATGGTCATTAACAGCTGCAGCCCTCTTTCTGGGGCTGTGCGTCGCTGCTGAGCCGCCCTCCCTGCG
GGGCGGTGGGCTTGTGCTGGACCCCTGACTCGGCTGCGTTCAGGTCCAGGCTGCCGTCCTGAATGTTCTG
GTAGATCTTCTTGGCAGCTTCCAGAAAAGCATCCTCCACATTCTCGCCTGTTTTTGCACTTGCCTCAAGG
AACAACAAACCGTTCTCTTCAGCAAACTGCTTGGCCTCTTCATATGTGACATCACGCTGGGCTTCTAGGT
CTGCT
